>Addgene plasmid #116043 | PB-PGK-tvD-Cit | addgene full sequence | sequence record 225021 | Addgene NGS Result
ACTCTTCCTTTTTCAATATTATTGAAGCATTTATCAGGGTTATTGTCTCATGAGCGGATACATATTTGAA
TGTATTTAGAAAAATAAACAAATAGGGGTTCCGCGCACATTTCCCCGAAAAGTGCCACCTAAATTGTAAG
CGTTAATATTTTGTTAAAATTCGCGTTAAATTTTTGTTAAATCAGCTCATTTTTTAACCAATAGGCCGAA
ATCGGCAAAATCCCTTATAAATCAAAAGAATAGACCGAGATAGGGT
[37 nt withheld, positions 257-293]
AAAGAACGTGGACTCCAACGTCAAAGG
[49 nt withheld, positions 321-369]
T
[91 nt withheld, positions 371-461]
G
[124 nt withheld, positions 463-586]
CCCATTCGCCATTCAGGCTGCGCAACTGTTGGGAAGGGCGATCGGTGCGGGCCTCTTCGCTATTACGCCA
GCTGGCGAAAGGGGGATGTGCTGCAAGGCGATTAAGTTGGGTAACGCCAGGGTTTTCCCAGTCACGACGT
TGTAAAACGACGGCCAGTGAGCGCGCCTCGTTCATTCACGTTTTTGAACCCGTGGAGGACGGGCAGACTC
GCGGTGCAAATGTGTTTTACAGCGTGATGGAGCAGATGAAGATGCTCGACACGCTGCAGAACACGCAGCT
AGATTAACCCTAGAAAGATAATCATATTGTGACGTACGTTAAAGATAATCATGTGTAAAATTGACGCATG
TGTTTTATCGGTCTGTATATCGAGGTTTATTTATTAATTTGAATAGATATTAAGTTTTATTATATTTACA
CTTACATACTAATAATAAATTCAACAAACAATTTATTTATGTTTATTTATTTATTAAAAAAAACAAAAAC
TCAAAATTTCTTCTATAAAGTAACAAAACTTTTATGAGGGACAGCCCCCCCCCAAAGCCCCCAGGGATGT
AATTACGTCCCTCCCCCGCTAGGGGGCAGCAGCGAGCCGCCCGGGGCTCCGCTCCGGTCCGGCGCTCCCC
CCGCATCCCCGAGCCGGCAGCGTGCGGGGACAGCCCGGGCACGGGGAAGGTGGCACGGGATCGCTTTCCT
CTGAACGCTTCTCGCTGCTCTTTGAGCCTGCAGACACCTGGGGGGATACGGGGAAAAGGCCTCCACGGCC
ACTAGTAGGCGTTTTGCGCTGCTTCGCGATGTACGGGCCAGATATACGCGTTCTACCGGGTAGGGGAGGC
GCTTTTCCCAAGGCAGTCTGGAGCATGCGCTTTAGCAGCCCCGCTGGGCACTTGGCGCTACACAAGTGGC
CTCTGGCCTCGCACACATTCCACATCCACCGGTAGGCGCCAACCGGCTCCGTTCTTTGGTGGCCCCTTCG
CGCCACCTTCTACTCCTCCCCTAGTCAGGAAGTTCCCCCCCGCCCCGCAGCTCGCGTCGTGCAGGACGTG
ACAAATGGAAGTAGCACGTCTCATTAGTCTCGTGCAGATGGACAGCACCGCTGAGCAATGGAAGCGGGTA
GGCCTTTGGGGCAGCGGCCAATAGCAGCTTTGCTCCTTCGCTTTCTGGGCTCAGAGGCTGGGAAGGGGTG
GGTCCGGGGGCGGGCTCAGGGGCGGGCTCAGGGGCGGGGCGGGCGCCCGAAGGTCCTCCGGAGGCCCGGC
ATTCTGCACGCTTCAAAAGCGCACGTCTGCCGCGCTGTTCTCCTCTTCCTCATCTCCGGGCCTTTCGACC
TGCAGCCCAAGCTTCGCCACCATGGGATCCGGAGGTAGTGAGACGGTTAGATTCCAGTACCACAAATCTG
GAGCCTGGAAACTTCCGGTGAGTCTGGTAAAGGGCGGTACCTCAGTGAGCAAGGGCGAGGAGCTGTTCAC
CGGGGTGGTGCCCATCCTGGTCGAGCTGGACGGCGACGTAAACGGCCACAAGTTCAGCGTGTCCGGCGAG
GGCGAGGGCGATGCCACCTACGGCAAGCTGACCCTGAAGTTCATCTGCACCACCGGCAAGCTGCCCGTGC
CCTGGCCCACCCTCGTGACCACCTTCGGCTACGGCCTGATGTGCTTCGCCCGCTACCCCGACCACATGAA
GCAGCACGACTTCTTCAAGTCCGCCATGCCCGAAGGCTACGTCCAGGAGCGCACCATCTTCTTCAAGGAC
GACGGCAACTACAAGACCCGCGCCGAGGTGAAGTTCGAGGGCGACACCCTGGTGAACCGCATCGAGCTGA
AGGGCATCGACTTCAAGGAGGACGGCAACATCCTGGGGCACAAGCTGGAGTACAACTACAACAGCCACAA
CGTCTATATCATGGCCGACAAGCAGAAGAACGGCATCAAGGTGAACTTCAAGATCCGCCACAACATCGAG
GACGGCAGCGTGCAGCTCGCCGACCACTACCAGCAGAACACCCCCATCGGCGACGGCCCCGTGCTGCTGC
CCGACAACCACTACCTGAGCTACCAGTCCGCCCTGAGCAAAGACCCCAACGAGAAGCGCGATCACATGGT
CCTGCTGGAGTTCGTGACCGCCGCCGGGATCACTCTCGGCATGGACGAGCTGTACAAGAGCTAGCAGCTA
GCGAATTCGAATTTAAATCGGCCTCGACTGTGCCTTCTAGTTGCCAGCCATCTGTTGTTTGCCCCTCCCC
CGTGCCTTCCTTGACCCTGGAAGGTGCCACTCCCACTGTCCTTTCCTAATAAAATGAGGAAATTGCATCG
CATTGTCTGAGTAGGTGTCATTCTATTCTGGGGGGTGGGGTGGGGCAGGACAGCAAGGGGGAGGATTGGG
AAGACAATAGCAGGCATGCTGGGGACGCGGCCGCAATTTAACGCGAATTAATTCTGTGGAATGTGTGTCA
GTTAGGGTGTGGAAAGTCCCCAGGCTCCCCAGCAGGCAGAAGTATGCAAAGCATGCATCTCAATTAGTCA
GCAACCAGGTGTGGAAAGTCCCCAGGCTCCCCAGCAGGCAGAAGTATGCAAAGCATGCATCTCAATTAGT
CAGCAACCATAGTCCCGCCCCTAACTCCGCCCATCCCGCCCCTAACTCCGCCCAGTTCCGCCCATTCTCC
GCCCCATGGCTGACTAATTTTTTTTATTTATGCAGAGGCCGAGGCCGCCTCTGCCTCTGAGCTATTCCAG
AAGTAGTGAGGAGGCTTTTTTGGAGGCCTAGGCTTTTGCAAAAAGCTCCCGGGAGCTTGTATATCCATTT
TCGGATCTGATCAGCACGTGTTGACAATTAATCATCGGCATAGTATATCGGCATAGTATAATACGACAAG
GTGAGGAACTAAACCATGGCCAAGTTGACCAGTGCCGTTCCGGTGCTCACCGCGCGCGACGTCGCCGGAG
CGGTCGAGTTCTGGACCGACCGGCTCGGGTTCTCCCGGGACTTCGTGGAGGACGACTTCGCCGGTGTGGT
CCGGGACGACGTGACCCTGTTCATCAGCGCGGTCCAGGACCAGGTGGTGCCGGACAACACCCTGGCCTGG
GTGTGGGTGCGCGGCCTGGACGAGCTGTACGCCGAGTGGTCGGAGGTCGTGTCCACGAACTTCCGGGACG
CCTCCGGGCCGGCCATGACCGAGATCGGCGAGCAGCCGTGGGGGCGGGAGTTCGCCCTGCGCGACCCGGC
CGGCAACTGCGTGCACTTCGTGGCCGAGGAGCAGGACTGAGTCGACAATCAACCTCTGGATTACAAAATT
TGTGAAAGATTGACTGGTATTCTTAACTATGTTGCTCCTTTTACGCTATGTGGATACGCTGCTTTAATGC
CTTTGTATCATGCGTTAACTAAACTTGTTTATTGCAGCTTATAATGGTTACAAATAAAGCAATAGCATCA
CAAATTTCACAAATAAAGCATTTTTTTCACTGCATTCTAGTTGTGGTTTGTCCAAACTCATCAATGTATC
TTATCATGTCTGGAATTGACTCAAATGATGTCAATTAGTCTATCAGAAGCTCATCTGGTCTCCCTTCCGG
GGGACAAGACATCCCTGTTTAATATTTAAACAGCAGTGTTCCCAAACTGGGTTCTTATATCCCTTGCTCT
GGTCAACCAGGTTGCAGGGTTTCCTGTCCTCACAGGAACGAAGTCCCTAAAGAAACAGTGGCAGCCAGGT
TTAGCCCCGGAATTGACTGGATTCCTTTTTTAGGGCCCATTGGTATGGCTTTTTCCCCGTATCCCCCCAG
GTGTCTGCAGGCTCAAAGAGCAGCGAGAAGCGTTCAGAGGAAAGCGATCCCGTGCCACCTTCCCCGTGCC
CGGGCTGTCCCCGCACGCTGCCGGCTCGGGGATGCGGGGGGAGCGCCGGACCGGAGCGGAGCCCCGGGCG
GCTCGCTGCTGCCCCCTAGCGGGGGAGGGACGTAATTACATCCCTGGGGGCTTTGGGGGGGGGCTGTCCC
TGATATCTATAACAAGAAAATATATATATAATAAGTTATCACGTAAGTAGAACATGAAATAACAATATAA
TTATCGTATGAGTTAAATCTTAAAAGTCACGTAAAAGATAATCATGCGTCATTTTGACTCACGCGGTCGT
TATAGTTCAAAATCAGTGACACTTACCGCATTGACAAGCACGCCTCACGGGAGCTCCAAGCGGCGACTGA
GATGTCCTAAATGCACAGCGACGGATTCGCGCTATTTAGAAAGAGAGAGCAATATTTCAAGAATGCATGC
GTCAATTTTACGCAGACTATCTTTCTAGGGTTAATCTAGCTGCATCAGGATCATATCGTCGGGTCTTTTT
TCCGGCTCAGTCATCGCCCAAGCTGGCGCTATCTGGGCATCGGGGAGGAAGAAGCCCGTGCCTTTTCCCG
CGAGGTTGAAGCGGCATGGAAAGAGTTTGCCGAGGATGACTGCTGCTGCATTGACGTTGAGCGAAAACGC
ACGTTTACCATGATGATTCGGGAAGGTGTGGCCATGCACGCCTTTAACGGTGAACTGTTCGTTCAGGCCA
CCTGGGATACCAGTTCGTCGCGGCTTTTCCGGACACAGTTCCGGATGGTCAGCCCGAAGCGCATCAGCAA
CCCGAACAATACCGGCGACAGCCGGAACTGCCGTGCCGGTGTGCAGATTAATGACAGCGGTGCGGCGCTG
GGATATTACGTCAGCGAGGACGGGTATCCTGGCTGGATGCCGCAGAAATGGACATGGATACCCCGTGAGT
TACCCGGCGGGCGCGCTTGGCGTAATCATGGTCATAGCTGTTTCCTGTGTGAAATTGTTATCCGCTCACA
ATTCCACACAACATACGAGCCGGAAGCATAAAGTGTAAAGCCTGGGGTGCCTAATGAGTGAGCTAACTCA
CATTAATTGCGTTGCGCTCACTGCCCGCTTTCCAGTCGGGAAACCTGTCGTGCCAGCTGCATTAATGAAT
CGGCCAACGCGCGGGGAGAGGCGGTTTGCGTATTGGGCGCTCTTCCGCTTCCTCGCTCACTGACTCGCTG
CGCTCGGTCGTTCGGCTGCGGCGAGCGGTATCAGCTCACTCAAAGGCGGTAATACGGTTATCCACAGAAT
CAGGGGATAACGCAGGAAAGAACATGTGAGCAAAAGGCCAGCAAAAGGCCAGGAACCGTAAAAAGGCCGC
GTTGCTGGCGTTTTTCCATAGGCTCCGCCCCCCTGACGAGCATCACAAAAATCGACGCTCAAGTCAGAGG
TGGCGAAACCCGACAGGACTATAAAGATACCAGGCGTTTCCCCCTGGAAGCTCCCTCGTGCGCTCTCCTG
TTCCGACCCTGCCGCTTACCGGATACCTGTCCGCCTTTCTCCCTTCGGGAAGCGTGGCGCTTTCTCATAG
CTCACGCTGTAGGTATCTCAGTTCGGTGTAGGTCGTTCGCTCCAAGCTGGGCTGTGTGCACGAACCCCCC
GTTCAGCCCGACCGCTGCGCCTTATCCGGTAACTATCGTCTTGAGTCCAACCCGGTAAGACACGACTTAT
CGCCACTGGCAGCAGCCACTGGTAACAGGATTAGCAGAGCGAGGTATGTAGGCGGTGCTACAGAGTTCTT
GAAGTGGTGGCCTAACTACGGCTACACTAGAAGAACAGTATTTGGTATCTGCGCTCTGCTGAAGCCAGTT
ACCTTCGGAAAAAGAGTTGGTAGCTCTTGATCCGGCAAACAAACCACCGCTGGTAGCGGTGGTTTTTTTG
TTTGCAAGCAGCAGATTACGCGCAGAAAAAAAGGATCTCAAGAAGATCCTTTGATCTTTTCTACGGGGTC
TGACGCTCAGTGGAACGAAAACTCACGTTAAGGGATTTTGGTCATGAGATTATCAAAAAGGATCTTCACC
TAGATCCTTTTAAATTAAAAATGAAGTTTTAAATCAATCTAAAGTATATATGAGTAAACTTGGTCTGACA
GTTACCAATGCTTAATCAGTGAGGCACCTATCTCAGCGATCTGTCTATTTCGTTCATCCATAGTTGCCTG
ACTCCCCGTCGTGTAGATAACTACGATACGGGAGGGCTTACCATCTGGCCCCAGTGCTGCAATGATACCG
CGAGACCCACGCTCACCGGCTCCAGATTTATCAGCAATAAACCAGCCAGCCGGAAGGGCCGAGCGCAGAA
GTGGTCCTGCAACTTTATCCGCCTCCATCCAGTCTATTAATTGTTGCCGGGAAGCTAGAGTAAGTAGTTC
GCCAGTTAATAGTTTGCGCAACGTTGTTGCCATTGCTACAGGCATCGTGGTGTCACGCTCGTCGTTTGGT
ATGGCTTCATTCAGCTCCGGTTCCCAACGATCAAGGCGAGTTACATGATCCCCCATGTTGTGCAAAAAAG
CGGTTAGCTCCTTCGGTCCTCCGATCGTTGTCAGAAGTAAGTTGGCCGCAGTGTTATCACTCATGGTTAT
GGCAGCACTGCATAATTCTCTTACTGTCATGCCATCCGTAAGATGCTTTTCTGTGACTGGTGAGTACTCA
ACCAAGTCATTCTGAGAATAGTGTATGCGGCGACCGAGTTGCTCTTGCCCGGCGTCAATACGGGATAATA
CCGCGCCACATAGCAGAACTTTAAAAGTGCTCATCATTGGAAAACGTTCTTCGGGGCGAAAACTCTCAAG
GATCTTACCGCTGTTGAGATCCAGTTCGATGTAACCCACTCGTGCACCCAACTGATCTTCAGCATCTTTT
ACTTTCACCAGCGTTTCTGGGTGAGCAAAAACAGGAAGGCAAAATGCCGCAAAAAAGGGAATAAGGGCGA
CACGGAAATGTTGAATACTCAT
Features (pLannotate 1.2.2; 20 found; start..end, strand, type, name):
      1..105     -  promoter       AmpR promoter: bla
    158..586     -  rep_origin     f1 ori (sequence partly withheld): f1 bacteriophage origin of replication; arrow indicates direction of (+) strand synthesis
    591..746     -  CDS            lacZα (fragment): LacZα fragment of β-galactosidase; lacZ fragment
    748..867     +  CDS            B (fragment): PORTL_LAMBD - Experimental evidence at protein level: Swiss-Prot protein existence level 1. Forms the portal vertex of the capsid (PubMed:6228056, PubMed:6232391). This portal plays critical roles in head assembly, genome packaging, neck/tail attachment, and genome ejection (Probable). The portal protein multimerizes as a single ring-shaped homododecamer arranged around a central channel (PubMed:6232391). Binds to the terminase subunits to form the packaging machine (PubMed:7799432). From Escherichia phage lambda (Bacteriophage lambda).
   1414..1913    +  promoter       PGK promoter: mouse phosphoglycerate kinase 1 promoter
   2031..2744    +  CDS            Citrine: Citrine is a basic (constitutively fluorescent) yellow fluorescent protein published in 2001, derived from Aequorea victoria. It has moderate acid sensitivity.
   2784..2991    +  polyA_signal   bGH poly(A) signal: bovine growth hormone polyadenylation signal
   3029..3358    +  promoter       SV40 promoter: SV40 enhancer and early promoter
   3406..3453    +  promoter       EM7 promoter: synthetic bacterial promoter&nbsp
   3472..3846    +  CDS            BleoR: antibiotic-binding protein; Sh ble from Streptoalloteichus hindustanus; confers resistance to bleomycin, phleomycin, and Zeocin™
   3853..3959    +  misc_feature   WPRE (fragment): woodchuck hepatitis virus posttranscriptional regulatory element
   3968..4089    +  polyA_signal   SV40 poly(A) signal: SV40 polyadenylation signal
   4107..4199    +  ncRNA          G-CSF SLDE: Accession: RF00183 - G-CSF factor stem-loop destabilising element (SLDE)
   4896..5363    +  CDS            B (fragment): PORTL_LAMBD - Experimental evidence at protein level: Swiss-Prot protein existence level 1. Forms the portal vertex of the capsid (PubMed:6228056, PubMed:6232391). This portal plays critical roles in head assembly, genome packaging, neck/tail attachment, and genome ejection (Probable). The portal protein multimerizes as a single ring-shaped homododecamer arranged around a central channel (PubMed:6232391). Binds to the terminase subunits to form the packaging machine (PubMed:7799432). From Escherichia phage lambda (Bacteriophage lambda).
   5401..5417    -  protein_bind   lac operator: The lac repressor binds to the lac operator to inhibit transcription in E. coli. This inhibition can be relieved by adding lactose or isopropyl-β-D-thiogalactopyranoside (IPTG). lac repressor encoded by lacI
   5425..5455    -  promoter       lac promoter: promoter for the E. coli lac operon
   5470..5491    -  protein_bind   CAP binding site: CAP binding activates transcription in the presence of cAMP. E. coli catabolite activator protein
   5504..5596    -  CDS            lacI (fragment): lac repressor; lacI; The lac repressor binds to the lac operator to inhibit transcription in E. coli. This inhibition can be relieved by adding lactose or isopropyl-β-D-thiogalactopyranoside (IPTG).
   5779..6367    -  rep_origin     ori: high-copy-number ColE1/pMB1/pBR322/pUC origin of replication
   6538..7398    -  CDS            AmpR: β-lactamase; bla; confers resistance to ampicillin, carbenicillin, and related antibiotics
