[The description below was written by a language model from this plasmid's Addgene catalogue record and pLannotate feature annotations shown in this document.]
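Description:
PB-PGK-tvD-Cit is a mammalian expression plasmid built on the PB-PGK backbone and deposited as a reporter for measuring protease activity. It is maintained in E. coli as a high-copy plasmid through a ColE1/pUC-type origin and selected with ampicillin via the β-lactamase gene. An f1 phage origin and remnants of a lacZα/lac promoter cloning region are also present. The "PB" prefix suggests a piggyBac transposon vector, but the feature table does not annotate transposon terminal repeats, so this cannot be confirmed from the record. The two short hits to the lambda portal protein B flanking the mammalian cassettes are most likely stuffer or backbone-derived fragments rather than functional coding sequence.

The payload is a synthetic insert, tvD-Cit, assembled by Gibson cloning. The mouse PGK promoter drives an open reading frame containing the yellow fluorescent protein Citrine, terminated by a bGH polyadenylation signal. About a hundred bases between the promoter and the annotated Citrine sequence are unannotated and presumably carry the "tvD" portion. The record does not define this element, though the stated purpose implies a protease-responsive module that couples Citrine fluorescence to protease activity. Downstream, a second cassette uses the SV40 early promoter together with the bacterial EM7 promoter to express BleoR. This allows Zeocin/bleomycin selection in both mammalian cells and bacteria. It is followed by a WPRE fragment and an SV40 poly(A) signal. The construct is therefore suited to transient or stably selected expression in mammalian cells, with Citrine fluorescence as the readout in engineered protease-based protein circuit experiments.
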