Addgene plasmid #116043: PB-PGK-tvD-Cit
Purpose: Reporter plasmid for measuring protease activity
Depositing lab: Michael Elowitz. Publication: Programmable protein circuits in living cells. Gao XJ, Chong LS, Kim MS, Elowitz MB. Science. 2018 Sep 21;361(6408):1252-1258. doi: 10.1126/science.aat5062. PubMed 30237357.
Backbone
  Vector backbone: PB-PGK
  Vector type: Mammalian Expression
Growth in bacteria
  Bacterial resistance: Ampicillin, 100 μg/mL
  Growth temperature: 37°C
  Growth strain: DH5alpha
  Copy number: High Copy
Gene/Insert
  Gene/Insert name: tvD-Cit
  Species: Synthetic
  Cloning method: Gibson Cloning
Terms and licenses: Academic/Nonprofit Terms; Industry Terms: Not Available to Industry
How to cite: PB-PGK-tvD-Cit was a gift from Michael Elowitz (Addgene plasmid # 116043 ; http://n2t.net/addgene:116043 ; RRID:Addgene_116043)
